Addgene plasmid #135371: nSaCas9 F733 miniABEMax V82G
Purpose: Expression of nSaCas9 intradomain insertion of single evolved TadA monomer (V82G) at the specified position (F733 )
Depositing lab: Alex Hewitt. Depositing organization: University of Tasmania. Publication: Engineering domain-inlaid SaCas9 adenine base editors with reduced RNA off-targets and increased on-target DNA editing. Nguyen Tran MT, Mohd Khalid MKN, Wang Q, Walker JKR, Lidgerwood GE, Dilworth KL, Lisowski L, Pebay A, Hewitt AW. Nat Commun. 2020 Sep 25;11(1):4871. doi: 10.1038/s41467-020-18715-y. PubMed 32978399.
Backbone
  Vector backbone: pcDNA3.1(+)
  Vector type: Mammalian Expression, CRISPR
  Selectable markers: Blasticidin
Growth in bacteria
  Bacterial resistance: Ampicillin, 100 μg/mL
  Growth temperature: 30°C
  Growth strain: NEB Stable
  Copy number: High Copy
Gene/Insert
  Gene/Insert name: nSaCas9 F733 miniABEMax V82G
  Species: Synthetic
  Mutation: (V82G)
  Cloning method: Restriction Enzyme; 5′ cloning site Unknown (unknown if destroyed)
Terms and licenses: Academic/Nonprofit Terms; Industry Terms: Not Available to Industry
How to cite: nSaCas9 F733 miniABEMax V82G was a gift from Alex Hewitt (Addgene plasmid # 135371 ; http://n2t.net/addgene:135371 ; RRID:Addgene_135371)
