[The description below was written by a language model from this plasmid's Addgene catalogue record and pLannotate feature annotations shown in this document.]
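Description:
nSaCas9 F733 miniABEMax V82G is a mammalian expression plasmid built on the pcDNA3.1(+) backbone that encodes a domain-inlaid adenine base editor. Rather than fusing the deaminase to the terminus of Cas9, the design inserts a single evolved TadA monomer carrying the V82G substitution inside the Staphylococcus aureus Cas9 nickase, at position F733. The feature table annotates the whole region as one long SaCas9-matching open reading frame and does not resolve TadA separately. Its length exceeds what SaCas9 alone would need, which fits an internal insertion. Transcription is driven by the CMV immediate-early enhancer and promoter, with a T7 promoter just upstream of the coding sequence, and is terminated by the bovine growth hormone polyadenylation signal.

A blasticidin S deaminase gene lies between the editor coding sequence and the bGH poly(A) signal with no annotated promoter of its own, suggesting it is co-expressed from the same CMV transcript. The linking element is not annotated, so the mechanism is not stated. Blasticidin is the listed mammalian selectable marker. The backbone's SV40 promoter–neomycin phosphotransferase cassette with SV40 poly(A) signal is also present in the sequence. In bacteria the plasmid is maintained by a high-copy ColE1/pUC-type origin and selected with ampicillin via β-lactamase, and an f1 origin is also present. No guide RNA cassette is annotated, so the sgRNA would presumably need to be supplied separately. According to the associated publication title, this construct belongs to a series developed to obtain SaCas9 adenine base editors with reduced RNA off-target activity and improved on-target DNA editing.
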