Features (pLannotate 1.2.2; 21 found; start..end, strand, type, name):
    172..551     +  enhancer       CMV enhancer: human cytomegalovirus immediate early enhancer
    552..755     +  promoter       CMV promoter: human cytomegalovirus (CMV) immediate early promoter
    751..784     +  LTR            5' LTR (truncated) (fragment): truncated 5' long terminal repeat (LTR) from HIV-1
    800..818     +  promoter       T7 promoter: promoter for bacteriophage T7 RNA polymerase
    844..4695    +  CDS            cas9: CAS9_STAAU - Experimental evidence at protein level: Swiss-Prot protein existence level 1. CRISPR (clustered regularly interspaced short palindromic repeat) is an adaptive immune system that provides protection against mobile genetic elements (viruses, transposable elements and conjugative plasmids). CRISPR clusters contain spacers, sequences complementary to antecedent mobile elements, and target invading nucleic acids. CRISPR clusters are transcribed and processed into CRISPR RNA (crRNA). In type II CRISPR systems correct processing of pre-crRNA requires a trans- encoded small RNA (tracrRNA)
   4846..5244    +  CDS            BSD: blasticidin S deaminase; Aspergillus terreus BSD; confers resistance to blasticidin
   5321..5545    +  polyA_signal   bGH poly(A) signal: bovine growth hormone polyadenylation signal
   5549..5570    +  promoter       SV40 promoter (fragment): SV40 enhancer and early promoter
   5591..6019    +  rep_origin     f1 ori (sequence partly withheld): f1 bacteriophage origin of replication; arrow indicates direction of (+) strand synthesis
   6033..6362    +  promoter       SV40 promoter: SV40 enhancer and early promoter
   6429..7220    +  CDS            neo: KKA2_KLEPN - Also known as kan, nptII. Experimental evidence at protein level: Swiss-Prot protein existence level 1. Resistance to kanamycin, neomycin, paromomycin, ribostamycin, butirosin and gentamicin B. From Klebsiella pneumoniae.
   7244..7402    +  CDS            ble (fragment): BLE_KLEPN - Experimental evidence at protein level: Swiss-Prot protein existence level 1. Binding protein with a strong affinity to the bleomycin family of antibiotics. Binds to CL990; an antimitotic-antibiotic compound. From Klebsiella pneumoniae.
   7397..7518    +  polyA_signal   SV40 poly(A) signal: SV40 polyadenylation signal
   7591..7607    -  protein_bind   lac operator: The lac repressor binds to the lac operator to inhibit transcription in E. coli. This inhibition can be relieved by adding lactose or isopropyl-β-D-thiogalactopyranoside (IPTG). lac repressor encoded by lacI
   7615..7645    -  promoter       lac promoter: promoter for the E. coli lac operon
   7660..7681    -  protein_bind   CAP binding site: CAP binding activates transcription in the presence of cAMP. E. coli catabolite activator protein
   7694..7786    -  CDS            lacI (fragment): lac repressor; lacI; The lac repressor binds to the lac operator to inhibit transcription in E. coli. This inhibition can be relieved by adding lactose or isopropyl-β-D-thiogalactopyranoside (IPTG).
   7969..8557    -  rep_origin     ori: high-copy-number ColE1/pMB1/pBR322/pUC origin of replication
   8728..9588    -  CDS            AmpR: β-lactamase; bla; confers resistance to ampicillin, carbenicillin, and related antibiotics
   9589..9693    -  promoter       AmpR promoter: bla
   9752..17      -  misc_feature   bom (fragment) (across the origin): basis of mobility region from pBR322
>Addgene plasmid #135371 | nSaCas9 F733 miniABEMax V82G | addgene full sequence | sequence record 267731 | Addgene NGS Result
CATAGTTAAGCCAGTATCTGCTCCCTGCTTGTGTGTTGGAGGTCGCTGAGTAGTGCGCGAGCAAAATTTA
AGCTACAACAAGGCAAGGCTTGACCGACAATTGCATGAAGAATCTGCTTAGGGTTAGGCGTTTTGCGCTG
CTTCGCGATGTACGGGCCAGATATACGCGTTGACATTGATTATTGACTAGTTATTAATAGTAATCAATTA
CGGGGTCATTAGTTCATAGCCCATATATGGAGTTCCGCGTTACATAACTTACGGTAAATGGCCCGCCTGG
CTGACCGCCCAACGACCCCCGCCCATTGACGTCAATAATGACGTATGTTCCCATAGTAACGCCAATAGGG
ACTTTCCATTGACGTCAATGGGTGGAGTATTTACGGTAAACTGCCCACTTGGCAGTACATCAAGTGTATC
ATATGCCAAGTACGCCCCCTATTGACGTCAATGACGGTAAATGGCCCGCCTGGCATTATGCCCAGTACAT
GACCTTATGGGACTTTCCTACTTGGCAGTACATCTACGTATTAGTCATCGCTATTACCATGGTGATGCGG
TTTTGGCAGTACATCAATGGGCGTGGATAGCGGTTTGACTCACGGGGATTTCCAAGTCTCCACCCCATTG
ACGTCAATGGGAGTTTGTTTTGGCACCAAAATCAACGGGACTTTCCAAAATGTCGTAACAACTCCGCCCC
ATTGACGCAAATGGGCGGTAGGCGTGTACGGTGGGAGGTCTATATAAGCAGAGCTCTCTGGCTAACTAGA
GAACCCACTGCTTACTGGCTTATCGAAATTAATACGACTCACTATAGGGAGACCCAAGCTGGCTAGCGCC
ACCATGAAGCGAAATTACATTCTGGGGCTGGCCATTGGCATTACATCAGTGGGCTATGGCATCATTGACT
ACGAGACAAGGGACGTGATCGACGCCGGCGTGAGACTGTTCAAGGAGGCCAACGTGGAGAACAATGAGGG
CCGGAGATCCAAGAGGGGAGCAAGGCGCCTGAAGCGGAGAAGGCGCCACAGAATCCAGAGAGTGAAGAAG
CTGCTGTTCGATTACAACCTGCTGACCGACCACTCCGAGCTGTCTGGCATCAATCCTTATGAGGCCAGAG
TGAAGGGCCTGTCCCAGAAGCTGTCTGAGGAGGAGTTTAGCGCCGCCCTGCTGCACCTGGCAAAGAGGAG
AGGCGTGCACAACGTGAATGAGGTGGAGGAGGACACCGGCAACGAGCTGTCCACAAAGGAGCAGATCAGC
CGCAATTCCAAGGCCCTGGAGGAGAAGTATGTGGCCGAGCTGCAGCTGGAGCGGCTGAAGAAGGATGGCG
AGGTGAGGGGCTCCATCAATCGCTTCAAGACCTCTGACTACGTGAAGGAGGCCAAGCAGCTGCTGAAGGT
GCAGAAGGCCTACCACCAGCTGGATCAGTCCTTTATCGATACATATATCGACCTGCTGGAGACAAGGCGC
ACATACTATGAGGGACCAGGAGAGGGCTCTCCCTTCGGCTGGAAGGACATCAAGGAGTGGTACGAGATGC
TGATGGGCCACTGCACCTATTTTCCAGAGGAGCTGAGAAGCGTGAAGTACGCCTATAACGCCGATCTGTA
CAACGCCCTGAATGACCTGAACAACCTGGTCATCACCAGGGATGAGAACGAGAAGCTGGAGTACTATGAG
AAGTTCCAGATCATCGAGAACGTGTTCAAGCAGAAGAAGAAGCCTACACTGAAGCAGATCGCCAAGGAGA
TCCTGGTGAACGAGGAGGACATCAAGGGCTACCGCGTGACCTCCACAGGCAAGCCAGAGTTCACCAATCT
GAAGGTGTATCACGATATCAAGGACATCACAGCCCGGAAGGAGATCATCGAGAACGCCGAGCTGCTGGAT
CAGATCGCCAAGATCCTGACCATCTATCAGAGCTCCGAGGACATCCAGGAGGAGCTGACCAACCTGAATA
GCGAGCTGACACAGGAGGAGATCGAGCAGATCAGCAATCTGAAGGGCTACACCGGCACACACAACCTGAG
CCTGAAGGCCATCAATCTGATCCTGGATGAGCTGTGGCACACAAACGACAATCAGATCGCCATCTTTAAC
CGGCTGAAGCTGGTGCCAAAGAAGGTGGACCTGTCCCAGCAGAAGGAGATCCCAACCACACTGGTGGACG
ATTTCATCCTGTCTCCCGTGGTGAAGCGGAGCTTCATCCAGAGCATCAAAGTGATCAACGCCATCATCAA
GAAGTACGGCCTGCCCAATGATATCATCATCGAGCTGGCCAGGGAGAAGAACTCCAAGGACGCCCAGAAG
ATGATCAATGAGATGCAGAAGAGGAACCGCCAGACCAATGAGCGGATCGAGGAGATCATCAGAACCACAG
GCAAGGAGAACGCCAAGTACCTGATCGAGAAGATCAAGCTGCACGATATGCAGGAGGGCAAGTGTCTGTA
TTCTCTGGAGGCCATCCCTCTGGAGGACCTGCTGAACAATCCATTCAACTACGAGGTGGATCACATCATC
CCCCGGAGCGTGAGCTTCGACAATTCTTTTAACAATAAGGTGCTGGTGAAGCAGGAGGAGAACAGCAAGA
AGGGCAATAGGACCCCTTTCCAGTACCTGTCTAGCTCCGATTCTAAGATCAGCTACGAGACATTCAAGAA
GCACATCCTGAATCTGGCCAAGGGCAAGGGCCGCATCAGCAAGACCAAGAAGGAGTACCTGCTGGAGGAG
CGGGACATCAACAGATTCTCCGTGCAGAAGGACTTCATCAACCGGAATCTGGTGGACACCAGATACGCCA
CACGCGGCCTGATGAATCTGCTGCGGTCTTATTTCAGAGTGAACAATCTGGATGTGAAGGTGAAGAGCAT
CAACGGCGGCTTCACCTCCTTTCTGCGGAGAAAGTGGAAGTTTAAGAAGGAGCGCAACAAGGGCTATAAG
CACCACGCCGAGGATGCCCTGATCATCGCCAATGCCGACTTCATCTTTAAGGAGTGGAAGAAGCTGGACA
AGGCCAAGAAAGTGATGGAGAACCAGATGTTCCCGAAGAAGAAACGTAAGGTGGGTAGCAGCGGTAGCCC
GAAAAAGAAGCGCAAAGTGGGCAGCGACGCGCTGGACGATTTCGATCTGGACATGCTGGGCAGCGATGCG
CTGGATGATTTCGGCGGTGGCAGCTCTGAGGTGGAGTTTTCCCACGAGTACTGGATGAGACATGCCCTGA
CCCTGGCCAAGAGGGCACGCGATGAGAGGGAGGTGCCTGTGGGAGCCGTGCTGGTGCTGAACAATAGAGT
GATCGGCGAGGGCTGGAACAGAGCCATCGGCCTGCACGACCCAACAGCCCATGCCGAAATTATGGCCCTG
AGACAGGGCGGCCTGGTCATGCAGAACTACAGACTGATTGACGCCACCCTGTACGGCACATTCGAGCCTT
GCGTGATGTGCGCCGGCGCCATGATCCACTCTAGGATCGGCCGCGTGGTGTTTGGCGTGAGGAACGCAAA
AACCGGCGCCGCAGGCTCCCTGATGGACGTGCTGCACTACCCCGGCATGAATCACCGCGTCGAAATTACC
GAGGGAATCCTGGCAGATGAATGTGCCGCCCTGCTGTGCTATTTCTTTCGGATGCCTAGACAGGTGTTCA
ATGCTCAGAAGAAGGCCCAGAGCTCCACCGACGGCGGTAGCGGCGGTAGCGGTGGTAGCGGCGGCAGCGG
TGGTAGCGGTGGCAGCGGTGGTTTCGAGGAGAAGCAGGCCGAGAGCATGCCCGAGATCGAGACAGAGCAG
GAGTACAAGGAGATTTTCATCACACCTCACCAGATCAAGCACATCAAGGACTTCAAGGACTACAAGTATT
CTCACAGGGTGGATAAGAAGCCCAACCGCGAGCTGATCAATGACACCCTGTATAGCACACGGAAGGACGA
TAAGGGCAATACCCTGATCGTGAACAATCTGAACGGCCTGTACGACAAGGATAATGACAAGCTGAAGAAG
CTGATCAACAAGTCTCCCGAGAAGCTGCTGATGTACCACCACGATCCTCAGACATATCAGAAGCTGAAGC
TGATCATGGAGCAGTACGGCGACGAGAAGAACCCACTGTATAAGTACTATGAGGAGACAGGCAACTACCT
GACAAAGTATAGCAAGAAGGATAATGGCCCCGTGATCAAGAAGATCAAGTACTATGGCAACAAGCTGAAT
GCCCACCTGGACATCACCGACGATTACCCTAACTCTCGCAATAAGGTGGTGAAGCTGAGCCTGAAGCCAT
ACCGGTTCGACGTGTACCTGGACAACGGCGTGTATAAGTTTGTGACAGTGAAGAATCTGGATGTGATCAA
GAAGGAGAACTACTATGAGGTGAACAGCAAGTGCTACGAGGAGGCCAAGAAGCTGAAGAAGATCAGCAAC
CAGGCCGAGTTCATCGCCTCTTTTTACAACAATGACCTGATCAAGATCAATGGCGAGCTGTATAGAGTGA
TCGGCGTGAACAATGATCTGCTGAACAGAATCGAAGTGAATATGATCGACATCACCTACAGGGAGTATCT
GGAGAACATGAATGATAAGAGGCCCCCTCGCATCATCAAGACCATCGCCTCTAAGACACAGAGCATCAAG
AAGTACAGCACAGACATCCTGGGGAACCTGTATGAAGTCAAGAGCAAGAAACATCCTCAGATTATCAAGA
AAGGCTCTGGTGGTTCTAAGCGACCTGCCGCCACAAAGAAGGCTGGACAGGCTAAGAAGAAGAAAGATTA
CAAAGACGATGACGATAAGGGATCCGGCGCAACAAACTTCTCTCTGCTGAAACAAGCCGGAGATGTCGAA
GAGAATCCTGGACCGATGGCCAAGCCTTTGTCTCAAGAAGAATCCACCCTCATTGAAAGAGCAACGGCTA
CAATCAACAGCATCCCCATCTCTGAAGACTACAGCGTCGCCAGCGCAGCTCTCTCTAGCGACGGCCGCAT
CTTCACTGGTGTCAATGTATATCATTTTACTGGGGGACCTTGTGCAGAACTCGTGGTGCTGGGCACTGCT
GCTGCTGCGGCAGCTGGCAACCTGACTTGTATCGTCGCGATCGGAAATGAGAACAGGGGCATCTTGAGCC
CCTGCGGACGGTGCCGACAGGTGCTTCTCGATCTGCATCCTGGGATCAAAGCCATAGTGAAGGACAGTGA
TGGACAGCCGACGGCAGTTGGGATTCGTGAATTGCTGCCCTCTGGTTATGTGTGGGAGGGCTAAGAATTC
TGCAGATATCCAGCACAGTGGCGGCCGCTCGAGTCTAGAGGGCCCGTTTAAACCCGCTGATCAGCCTCGA
CTGTGCCTTCTAGTTGCCAGCCATCTGTTGTTTGCCCCTCCCCCGTGCCTTCCTTGACCCTGGAAGGTGC
CACTCCCACTGTCCTTTCCTAATAAAATGAGGAAATTGCATCGCATTGTCTGAGTAGGTGTCATTCTATT
CTGGGGGGTGGGGTGGGGCAGGACAGCAAGGGGGAGGATTGGGAAGACAATAGCAGGCATGCTGGGGATG
CGGTGGGCTCTATGGCTTCTGAGGCGGAAAGAACCAGCTGGGGCTCTAGGGGGTATCCCC
[124 nt withheld, positions 5591-5714]
C
[91 nt withheld, positions 5716-5806]
A
[49 nt withheld, positions 5808-5856]
CCTTTGACGTTGGAGTCCACGTTCTTT
[37 nt withheld, positions 5884-5920]
ACCCTATCTCGGTCTATTCTTTTGATTTATAAGGGATTTTGCCGATTTCGGCCTATTGGTTAAAAAATGA
GCTGATTTAACAAAAATTTAACGCGAATTAATTCTGTGGAATGTGTGTCAGTTAGGGTGTGGAAAGTCCC
CAGGCTCCCCAGCAGGCAGAAGTATGCAAAGCATGCATCTCAATTAGTCAGCAACCAGGTGTGGAAAGTC
CCCAGGCTCCCCAGCAGGCAGAAGTATGCAAAGCATGCATCTCAATTAGTCAGCAACCATAGTCCCGCCC
CTAACTCCGCCCATCCCGCCCCTAACTCCGCCCAGTTCCGCCCATTCTCCGCCCCATGGCTGACTAATTT
TTTTTATTTATGCAGAGGCCGAGGCCGCCTCTGCCTCTGAGCTATTCCAGAAGTAGTGAGGAGGCTTTTT
TGGAGGCCTAGGCTTTTGCAAAAAGCTCCCGGGAGCTTGTATATCCATTTTCGGATCTGATCAAGAGACA
GGATGAGGATCGTTTCGCATGATTGAACAAGATGGATTGCACGCAGGTTCTCCGGCCGCTTGGGTGGAGA
GGCTATTCGGCTATGACTGGGCACAACAGACAATCGGCTGCTCTGATGCCGCCGTGTTCCGGCTGTCAGC
GCAGGGGCGCCCGGTTCTTTTTGTCAAGACCGACCTGTCCGGTGCCCTGAATGAACTGCAGGACGAGGCA
GCGCGGCTATCGTGGCTGGCCACGACGGGCGTTCCTTGCGCAGCTGTGCTCGACGTTGTCACTGAAGCGG
GAAGGGACTGGCTGCTATTGGGCGAAGTGCCGGGGCAGGATCTCCTGTCATCTCACCTTGCTCCTGCCGA
GAAAGTATCCATCATGGCTGATGCAATGCGGCGGCTGCATACGCTTGATCCGGCTACCTGCCCATTCGAC
CACCAAGCGAAACATCGCATCGAGCGAGCACGTACTCGGATGGAAGCCGGTCTTGTCGATCAGGATGATC
TGGACGAAGAGCATCAGGGGCTCGCGCCAGCCGAACTGTTCGCCAGGCTCAAGGCGCGCATGCCCGACGG
CGAGGATCTCGTCGTGACCCATGGCGATGCCTGCTTGCCGAATATCATGGTGGAAAATGGCCGCTTTTCT
GGATTCATCGACTGTGGCCGGCTGGGTGTGGCGGACCGCTATCAGGACATAGCGTTGGCTACCCGTGATA
TTGCTGAAGAGCTTGGCGGCGAATGGGCTGACCGCTTCCTCGTGCTTTACGGTATCGCCGCTCCCGATTC
GCAGCGCATCGCCTTCTATCGCCTTCTTGACGAGTTCTTCTGAGCGGGACTCTGGGGTTCGAAATGACCG
ACCAAGCGACGCCCAACCTGCCATCACGAGATTTCGATTCCACCGCCGCCTTCTATGAAAGGTTGGGCTT
CGGAATCGTTTTCCGGGACGCCGGCTGGATGATCCTCCAGCGCGGGGATCTCATGCTGGAGTTCTTCGCC
CACCCCAACTTGTTTATTGCAGCTTATAATGGTTACAAATAAAGCAATAGCATCACAAATTTCACAAATA
AAGCATTTTTTTCACTGCATTCTAGTTGTGGTTTGTCCAAACTCATCAATGTATCTTATCATGTCTGTAT
ACCGTCGACCTCTAGCTAGAGCTTGGCGTAATCATGGTCATAGCTGTTTCCTGTGTGAAATTGTTATCCG
CTCACAATTCCACACAACATACGAGCCGGAAGCATAAAGTGTAAAGCCTGGGGTGCCTAATGAGTGAGCT
AACTCACATTAATTGCGTTGCGCTCACTGCCCGCTTTCCAGTCGGGAAACCTGTCGTGCCAGCTGCATTA
ATGAATCGGCCAACGCGCGGGGAGAGGCGGTTTGCGTATTGGGCGCTCTTCCGCTTCCTCGCTCACTGAC
TCGCTGCGCTCGGTCGTTCGGCTGCGGCGAGCGGTATCAGCTCACTCAAAGGCGGTAATACGGTTATCCA
CAGAATCAGGGGATAACGCAGGAAAGAACATGTGAGCAAAAGGCCAGCAAAAGGCCAGGAACCGTAAAAA
GGCCGCGTTGCTGGCGTTTTTCCATAGGCTCCGCCCCCCTGACGAGCATCACAAAAATCGACGCTCAAGT
CAGAGGTGGCGAAACCCGACAGGACTATAAAGATACCAGGCGTTTCCCCCTGGAAGCTCCCTCGTGCGCT
CTCCTGTTCCGACCCTGCCGCTTACCGGATACCTGTCCGCCTTTCTCCCTTCGGGAAGCGTGGCGCTTTC
TCATAGCTCACGCTGTAGGTATCTCAGTTCGGTGTAGGTCGTTCGCTCCAAGCTGGGCTGTGTGCACGAA
CCCCCCGTTCAGCCCGACCGCTGCGCCTTATCCGGTAACTATCGTCTTGAGTCCAACCCGGTAAGACACG
ACTTATCGCCACTGGCAGCAGCCACTGGTAACAGGATTAGCAGAGCGAGGTATGTAGGCGGTGCTACAGA
GTTCTTGAAGTGGTGGCCTAACTACGGCTACACTAGAAGAACAGTATTTGGTATCTGCGCTCTGCTGAAG
CCAGTTACCTTCGGAAAAAGAGTTGGTAGCTCTTGATCCGGCAAACAAACCACCGCTGGTAGCGGTGGTT
TTTTTGTTTGCAAGCAGCAGATTACGCGCAGAAAAAAAGGATCTCAAGAAGATCCTTTGATCTTTTCTAC
GGGGTCTGACGCTCAGTGGAACGAAAACTCACGTTAAGGGATTTTGGTCATGAGATTATCAAAAAGGATC
TTCACCTAGATCCTTTTAAATTAAAAATGAAGTTTTAAATCAATCTAAAGTATATATGAGTAAACTTGGT
CTGACAGTTACCAATGCTTAATCAGTGAGGCACCTATCTCAGCGATCTGTCTATTTCGTTCATCCATAGT
TGCCTGACTCCCCGTCGTGTAGATAACTACGATACGGGAGGGCTTACCATCTGGCCCCAGTGCTGCAATG
ATACCGCGAGACCCACGCTCACCGGCTCCAGATTTATCAGCAATAAACCAGCCAGCCGGAAGGGCCGAGC
GCAGAAGTGGTCCTGCAACTTTATCCGCCTCCATCCAGTCTATTAATTGTTGCCGGGAAGCTAGAGTAAG
TAGTTCGCCAGTTAATAGTTTGCGCAACGTTGTTGCCATTGCTACAGGCATCGTGGTGTCACGCTCGTCG
TTTGGTATGGCTTCATTCAGCTCCGGTTCCCAACGATCAAGGCGAGTTACATGATCCCCCATGTTGTGCA
AAAAAGCGGTTAGCTCCTTCGGTCCTCCGATCGTTGTCAGAAGTAAGTTGGCCGCAGTGTTATCACTCAT
GGTTATGGCAGCACTGCATAATTCTCTTACTGTCATGCCATCCGTAAGATGCTTTTCTGTGACTGGTGAG
TACTCAACCAAGTCATTCTGAGAATAGTGTATGCGGCGACCGAGTTGCTCTTGCCCGGCGTCAATACGGG
ATAATACCGCGCCACATAGCAGAACTTTAAAAGTGCTCATCATTGGAAAACGTTCTTCGGGGCGAAAACT
CTCAAGGATCTTACCGCTGTTGAGATCCAGTTCGATGTAACCCACTCGTGCACCCAACTGATCTTCAGCA
TCTTTTACTTTCACCAGCGTTTCTGGGTGAGCAAAAACAGGAAGGCAAAATGCCGCAAAAAAGGGAATAA
GGGCGACACGGAAATGTTGAATACTCATACTCTTCCTTTTTCAATATTATTGAAGCATTTATCAGGGTTA
TTGTCTCATGAGCGGATACATATTTGAATGTATTTAGAAAAATAAACAAATAGGGGTTCCGCGCACATTT
CCCCGAAAAGTGCCACCTGACGTCGACGGATCGGGAGATCTCCCGATCCCCTATGGTGCACTCTCAGTAC
AATCTGCTCTGATGCCG
