>Addgene plasmid #135371 | nSaCas9 F733 miniABEMax V82G | depositor partial sequence | sequence record 261047 | insert: nSaCas9 (D10A) with intradomain insertion of miniABEMax (evolved ecTadA [V82G]) at position F733
ATGAAGCGAAATTACATTCTGGGGCTGGCCATTGGCATTACATCAGTGGGCTATGGCATCATTGACTACG
AGACAAGGGACGTGATCGACGCCGGCGTGAGACTGTTCAAGGAGGCCAACGTGGAGAACAATGAGGGCCG
GAGATCCAAGAGGGGAGCAAGGCGCCTGAAGCGGAGAAGGCGCCACAGAATCCAGAGAGTGAAGAAGCTG
CTGTTCGATTACAACCTGCTGACCGACCACTCCGAGCTGTCTGGCATCAATCCTTATGAGGCCAGAGTGA
AGGGCCTGTCCCAGAAGCTGTCTGAGGAGGAGTTTAGCGCCGCCCTGCTGCACCTGGCAAAGAGGAGAGG
CGTGCACAACGTGAATGAGGTGGAGGAGGACACCGGCAACGAGCTGTCCACAAAGGAGCAGATCAGCCGC
AATTCCAAGGCCCTGGAGGAGAAGTATGTGGCCGAGCTGCAGCTGGAGCGGCTGAAGAAGGATGGCGAGG
TGAGGGGCTCCATCAATCGCTTCAAGACCTCTGACTACGTGAAGGAGGCCAAGCAGCTGCTGAAGGTGCA
GAAGGCCTACCACCAGCTGGATCAGTCCTTTATCGATACATATATCGACCTGCTGGAGACAAGGCGCACA
TACTATGAGGGACCAGGAGAGGGCTCTCCCTTCGGCTGGAAGGACATCAAGGAGTGGTACGAGATGCTGA
TGGGCCACTGCACCTATTTTCCAGAGGAGCTGAGAAGCGTGAAGTACGCCTATAACGCCGATCTGTACAA
CGCCCTGAATGACCTGAACAACCTGGTCATCACCAGGGATGAGAACGAGAAGCTGGAGTACTATGAGAAG
TTCCAGATCATCGAGAACGTGTTCAAGCAGAAGAAGAAGCCTACACTGAAGCAGATCGCCAAGGAGATCC
TGGTGAACGAGGAGGACATCAAGGGCTACCGCGTGACCTCCACAGGCAAGCCAGAGTTCACCAATCTGAA
GGTGTATCACGATATCAAGGACATCACAGCCCGGAAGGAGATCATCGAGAACGCCGAGCTGCTGGATCAG
ATCGCCAAGATCCTGACCATCTATCAGAGCTCCGAGGACATCCAGGAGGAGCTGACCAACCTGAATAGCG
AGCTGACACAGGAGGAGATCGAGCAGATCAGCAATCTGAAGGGCTACACCGGCACACACAACCTGAGCCT
GAAGGCCATCAATCTGATCCTGGATGAGCTGTGGCACACAAACGACAATCAGATCGCCATCTTTAACCGG
CTGAAGCTGGTGCCAAAGAAGGTGGACCTGTCCCAGCAGAAGGAGATCCCAACCACACTGGTGGACGATT
TCATCCTGTCTCCCGTGGTGAAGCGGAGCTTCATCCAGAGCATCAAAGTGATCAACGCCATCATCAAGAA
GTACGGCCTGCCCAATGATATCATCATCGAGCTGGCCAGGGAGAAGAACTCCAAGGACGCCCAGAAGATG
ATCAATGAGATGCAGAAGAGGAACCGCCAGACCAATGAGCGGATCGAGGAGATCATCAGAACCACAGGCA
AGGAGAACGCCAAGTACCTGATCGAGAAGATCAAGCTGCACGATATGCAGGAGGGCAAGTGTCTGTATTC
TCTGGAGGCCATCCCTCTGGAGGACCTGCTGAACAATCCATTCAACTACGAGGTGGATCACATCATCCCC
CGGAGCGTGAGCTTCGACAATTCTTTTAACAATAAGGTGCTGGTGAAGCAGGAGGAGAACAGCAAGAAGG
GCAATAGGACCCCTTTCCAGTACCTGTCTAGCTCCGATTCTAAGATCAGCTACGAGACATTCAAGAAGCA
CATCCTGAATCTGGCCAAGGGCAAGGGCCGCATCAGCAAGACCAAGAAGGAGTACCTGCTGGAGGAGCGG
GACATCAACAGATTCTCCGTGCAGAAGGACTTCATCAACCGGAATCTGGTGGACACCAGATACGCCACAC
GCGGCCTGATGAATCTGCTGCGGTCTTATTTCAGAGTGAACAATCTGGATGTGAAGGTGAAGAGCATCAA
CGGCGGCTTCACCTCCTTTCTGCGGAGAAAGTGGAAGTTTAAGAAGGAGCGCAACAAGGGCTATAAGCAC
CACGCCGAGGATGCCCTGATCATCGCCAATGCCGACTTCATCTTTAAGGAGTGGAAGAAGCTGGACAAGG
CCAAGAAAGTGATGGAGAACCAGATGTTCCCGAAGAAGAAACGTAAGGTGGGTAGCAGCGGTAGCCCGAA
AAAGAAGCGCAAAGTGGGCAGCGACGCGCTGGACGATTTCGATCTGGACATGCTGGGCAGCGATGCGCTG
GATGATTTCGGCGGTGGCAGCTCTGAGGTGGAGTTTTCCCACGAGTACTGGATGAGACATGCCCTGACCC
TGGCCAAGAGGGCACGCGATGAGAGGGAGGTGCCTGTGGGAGCCGTGCTGGTGCTGAACAATAGAGTGAT
CGGCGAGGGCTGGAACAGAGCCATCGGCCTGCACGACCCAACAGCCCATGCCGAAATTATGGCCCTGAGA
CAGGGCGGCCTGGTCATGCAGAACTACAGACTGATTGACGCCACCCTGTACGGCACATTCGAGCCTTGCG
TGATGTGCGCCGGCGCCATGATCCACTCTAGGATCGGCCGCGTGGTGTTTGGCGTGAGGAACGCAAAAAC
CGGCGCCGCAGGCTCCCTGATGGACGTGCTGCACTACCCCGGCATGAATCACCGCGTCGAAATTACCGAG
GGAATCCTGGCAGATGAATGTGCCGCCCTGCTGTGCTATTTCTTTCGGATGCCTAGACAGGTGTTCAATG
CTCAGAAGAAGGCCCAGAGCTCCACCGACGGCGGTAGCGGCGGTAGCGGTGGTAGCGGCGGCAGCGGTGG
TAGCGGTGGCAGCGGTGGTTTCGAGGAGAAGCAGGCCGAGAGCATGCCCGAGATCGAGACAGAGCAGGAG
TACAAGGAGATTTTCATCACACCTCACCAGATCAAGCACATCAAGGACTTCAAGGACTACAAGTATTCTC
ACAGGGTGGATAAGAAGCCCAACCGCGAGCTGATCAATGACACCCTGTATAGCACACGGAAGGACGATAA
GGGCAATACCCTGATCGTGAACAATCTGAACGGCCTGTACGACAAGGATAATGACAAGCTGAAGAAGCTG
ATCAACAAGTCTCCCGAGAAGCTGCTGATGTACCACCACGATCCTCAGACATATCAGAAGCTGAAGCTGA
TCATGGAGCAGTACGGCGACGAGAAGAACCCACTGTATAAGTACTATGAGGAGACAGGCAACTACCTGAC
AAAGTATAGCAAGAAGGATAATGGCCCCGTGATCAAGAAGATCAAGTACTATGGCAACAAGCTGAATGCC
CACCTGGACATCACCGACGATTACCCTAACTCTCGCAATAAGGTGGTGAAGCTGAGCCTGAAGCCATACC
GGTTCGACGTGTACCTGGACAACGGCGTGTATAAGTTTGTGACAGTGAAGAATCTGGATGTGATCAAGAA
GGAGAACTACTATGAGGTGAACAGCAAGTGCTACGAGGAGGCCAAGAAGCTGAAGAAGATCAGCAACCAG
GCCGAGTTCATCGCCTCTTTTTACAACAATGACCTGATCAAGATCAATGGCGAGCTGTATAGAGTGATCG
GCGTGAACAATGATCTGCTGAACAGAATCGAAGTGAATATGATCGACATCACCTACAGGGAGTATCTGGA
GAACATGAATGATAAGAGGCCCCCTCGCATCATCAAGACCATCGCCTCTAAGACACAGAGCATCAAGAAG
TACAGCACAGACATCCTGGGGAACCTGTATGAAGTCAAGAGCAAGAAACATCCTCAGATTATCAAGAAAG
GCTCTGGTGGTTCTAAGCGACCTGCCGCCACAAAGAAGGCTGGACAGGCTAAGAAGAAGAAAGATTACAA
AGACGATGACGATAAGGGATCCGGCGCAACAAACTTCTCTCTGCTGAAACAAGCCGGAGATGTCGAAGAG
AATCCTGGACCGATGGCCAAGCCTTTGTCTCAAGAAGAATCCACCCTCATTGAAAGAGCAACGGCTACAA
TCAACAGCATCCCCATCTCTGAAGACTACAGCGTCGCCAGCGCAGCTCTCTCTAGCGACGGCCGCATCTT
CACTGGTGTCAATGTATATCATTTTACTGGGGGACCTTGTGCAGAACTCGTGGTGCTGGGCACTGCTGCT
GCTGCGGCAGCTGGCAACCTGACTTGTATCGTCGCGATCGGAAATGAGAACAGGGGCATCTTGAGCCCCT
GCGGACGGTGCCGACAGGTGCTTCTCGATCTGCATCCTGGGATCAAAGCCATAGTGAAGGACAGTGATGG
ACAGCCGACGGCAGTTGGGATTCGTGAATTGCTGCCCTCTGGTTATGTGTGGGAGGGCTAA
